>Addgene plasmid #17219 | pMXs-hKLF4 | addgene full sequence | sequence record 116659 | Addgene NGS result
AGCGCCCAATACGCAAACCGCCTCTCCCCGCGCGTTGGCCGATTCATTAATGCAACTATGGCCATTTAAT
GTAAATACTTAAGAAAAAAAACCAAATTAATTTTGATACATGCTGCATGTGAAAGACCCCCGCTGACGGG
TAGTCAATCACTCAGAGGAGACCCTCCCAAGGAACAGCGAGACCACAAGTCGGATGCAACTGCAAGAGGG
TTTATTGGATACACGGGTACCCGGGCGACTCAGTCAATCGGAGGACTGGCGCGCCGAGTGAGGGGTTGTG
GGCTCTTTTATTGAGCTCGGGGAGCAGAAGCGCGCGAACAGAAGCGAGAAGCGAACTGATTGGTTAGTTC
AAATAAGGCACAGGGTCATTTCAGGTCCTTGGGGCACCCTGGAAACATCTGATGGTTCTCTAGAAACTGC
TGAGGGCTGGACCGCATCTGGGGACCATCTGTTCTTGGCCCTGAGCCGGGGCAGGAACTGCTTACCACAG
ATATCCTGTTTGGCCCATATTCAGCTGTTCCATCTGTTCTTGGCCCTGAGCCGGGGCAGGAACTGCTTAC
CACAGATATCCTGTTTGGCCCATATTCAGCTGTTCCATCTGTTCCTGACCTTGATCTGAACTTCTCTATT
CTCAGTTATGTATTTTTCCATGCCTTGCAAAATGGCGTTACTTAAGCTAGCTTGCCAAACCTACAGGTGG
GGTCTTTCATTCCCCCCTTTTTCTGGAGACTAAATAAAATCTTTTATTTTATCGTCGACCACTGTGCTGG
CGGCCGCTCGAGTTTAAATAGTACATAATGGATTTCCTTACGCGAAATACGGGCAGACATGGCCTGCCCG
GTTATTATTATTTTTGACACCAGACCAACTGGTAATGGTAGCGACCGGCGCTCAGCTGGAATATCACCAC
TTTGTACAAGAAAGCTGGGTCGGCGCGCCCACCCTTTTAAAAATGTCTCTTCATGTGTAAGGCGAGGTGG
TCCGACCTGGAAAATGCTCGGTCGCATTTTTGGCACTGGAACGGGCGGTGCCCCGTGTGTTTACGGTAGT
GCCTGGTCAGTTCATCTGAGCGGGCGAATTTCCATCCACAGCCGTCCCAGTCACAGTGGTAAGGTTTCTC
ACCTGTGTGGGTTCGCAGGTGTGCCTTGAGATGGGAACTCTTTGTGTAGGTTTTGCCGCAGCCCGCGTAA
TCACAAGTGTGGGTGGCGGTCCTTTTCCGGGGCCACGATCGTCTTCCCCTCTTTGGCTTGGGCTCCTCTG
GCATGCAGGAACCGGGTGGCATGAGCTCTTGGTAATGGAGCGGCGGGACTTGCGGCTGCATCTGATCGGG
CAGGAAGGATGGGTAATTGGGCCCCGGGTGGGGATGGAAGCCGGGAGGAAGCGGCAGGGCAGGGTGACAG
TCCCTGCTGCTCAGCACTTCCTCAAGACCCAGGGTCGGGGTAGTCCTGCTGGGGAGCTGCCGCCCCAGGG
GGAAGTCGTGTGCAGCCGGCCGGTGGCCATTGCTGAGAGGGGGTCCAGCGCCCAAGTGGGTGCACGAAGA
GACCGCCTCCTGCTTGATCTTGGGGCACGTGCGCGGCGGCCCGCCGTTGTAGGGCGCCACCACCACCGGG
TGGCTGCCGTCAGGGCTGCCTTTGCTGACGCTGATGACCGACGGGCTGCCGTACTCGCTGCCAGGGGCGC
TCAGCGACGCCTTCAGCACGAACTTGCCCATCAGCCCGCCACCTGGCGGCTGCGGCTGCTGCGGCGGAAT
GTACACCGGGTCCAATTCTGGCCGCAGGAGCTCGGCCACGAAGCCGCCCGAGGGGCTCACGTCGTTGATG
TCCGCCAGGTTGAAGGGAGCCGTCGGAGGGGGAGCGGACTCCCTGCCATAGAGGAGGCCTCCGCCCGTGC
CGCCCGGCGCCACGCCCGGGTCGTTCCCGGCCCGGATCGGATAGGTGAAGCTGCAGGTGGAGGGCGCGCT
GGCAGGGCCGCTGCTCGACGGCGACGACGAAGAGGAGGCTGACGCTGACGAGGACACGGTGGCGGCCACT
GACTCCGGAGGATGGGTCAGCGAATTGGAGAGAATAAAGTCCAGGTCCAGGAGATCGTTGAACTCCTCGG
TCTCTCTCCGAGGTAGGGGCGCCAGGTTGCTACCGCCGCAAGCCGCACCGGCTCCGCCGCTCTCCAGGTC
TGTGGCCACGGTCGCCGCCGCCAGGTCATAGGGGCGGCCGGGAAGCACTGGGGGAAGTCGCTTCATGTGG
GAGAGCTCCTCCCGCCAGCGGTTATTCGGGGCACCTGCTTGACGCAGTGTCTTCTCCCTTCCCGCCGGGC
CAGACGCGAACGTGGAGAAAGATGGGAGCAGCGCGTCACTGACAGCCATGGTGAAGGGGGCGGCCGCGGA
GCCTGCTTTTTTGTACAAACTTGTGATTTCCCGTACCACCACACTGGGATCCTTAATTAACTAGCTAGAT
CCGGCAGTCTAGAGGATGGTCCACCCCCGGGGTCGGCAGCCTTCACGTGGGCGGCGTGTATCCAAGCTGC
GATGCCGTCTACTTTGAGGGCGGTGGGGGTGGTCAGCAGGACTGTGTAAGGTCCTTTCCAGCGAGGTTCT
AGGTTCTTAGTCTGGTGTCGGCGGACCCACACTGTGTCGCCGACTCGGTAAGGGTGAGGTACCACCGGTC
GGTCCAGTTGTTCTTGGTAGGCTGCCGCCAGAGGTCTCCAGACTTCGTGCTGGACTAAGTAGAGAGCCTG
TAAGTGAGCTTGGAGAGAGGGGCTGTTAGTAACTCTTGTCATGTCAGGGTCAGGGAAGTTTACAAGGGGC
GGGGGTGCCCCATATAAGATCTCATATGGCCATATGGGGGCGCCTAGAGAAGGAGTGAGGGCTGGATAAA
GGGAGGATCGAGGCGGGGTCGAACGAGGAGGTTCAAGGGGGAGAGACGGGGCGGATGGAGGAAGAGGAGG
CGGAGGCTTAGGGTGTACAAAGGGCTTGACCCAGGGAGGGGGGTCAAAAGCCAAGGCTTCCCAGGTCACG
ATGTAGGGGACCTGGTCTGGGTGTCCATGCGGGCCAGGTGAAAAGACCTTGATCTTAACCTGGGTGATGA
GGTCTCGGTTAAAGGTGCCGTCTCGCGGCCATCCGACGTTAAAGGTTGGCCATTCTGCAGAGCAGAAGGT
AACCCAACGTCTCTTCTTGACATCTACCGACTGGTTGTGAGCGATCCGCTCGACATCTTTCCAGTGACCT
AAGGTCAAACTTAAGGGAGTGGTAACAGTCTGGCCCTAATTTTCAGACAAATACAGAAACACAGTCAGAC
AGAGACAACACAGAACGATGCTGCAGCAGACAAGACGCGCGGCGCGGCTTCGGTCCCAAACCGAAAGCAA
AAATTCAGACGGAGGCGGGAACTGTTTTAGGTTCTCGTCTCCTACCAGAACCACATATCCCTCCTATTAG
GGGGGTGCACCAAAGAGTCCAAAACGATCGGGATTTTTGGACTCAGGTCGGGCCACAAAAACGGCCCCCG
AAGTCCCTGGGACGTCTCCCAGGGTTGCGGCCGGGTGTTCCGAACTCGTCAGTTCCACCACGGGTCCGCC
AGATACAGAGCTAGTTAGCTAACTAGTACCGACGCAGGCGCATAAAATCAGTCATAGACACTAGACAATC
GGACAGACACAGATAAGTTGCTGGCCAGCTTACCTCCCGGTGGTGGGTCGGTGGTCCCTGGGCAGGGGTC
TCCCGATCCCGGACGAGCCCCCAAATGAAAGACCCCCGCTGACGGGTAGTCAATCACTCAGAGGAGACCC
TCCCAAGGAACAGCGAGACCACAAGTCGGATGCAACTGCAAGAGGGTTTATTGGATACACGGGTACCCGG
GCGACTCAGTCAATCGGAGGACTGGCGCGCCGAGTGAGGGGTTGTGGGCTCTTTTATTGAGCTCGGGGAG
CAGAAGCGCGCGAACAGAAGCGAGAAGCGAACTGATTGGTTAGTTCAAATAAGGCACAGGGTCATTTCAG
GTCCTTGGGGCACCCTGGAAACATCTGATGGTTCTCTAGAAACTGCTGAGGGCTGGACCGCATCTGGGGA
CCATCTGTTCTTGGCCCTGAGCCGGGGCAGGAACTGCTTACCACAGATATCCTGTTTGGCCCATATTCAG
CTGTTCCATCTGTTCCTGACCTTGATCTGAACTTCTCTATTCTCAGTTATGTATTTTTCCATGCCTTGCA
AAATGGCGTTACTTAAGCTAGCTTGCCAAACCTACAGGTGGGGTCTTTCATTATGCAGGTGGCACTTTTC
GGGGAAATGTGCGCGGAACCCCTATTTGTTTATTTTTCTAAATACATTCAAATATGTATCCGCTCATGAG
ACAATAACCCTGATAAATGCTTCAATAATATTGAAAAAGGAAGAGTATGAGTATTCAACATTTCCGTGTC
GCCCTTATTCCCTTTTTTGCGGCATTTTGCCTTCCTGTTTTTGCTCACCCAGAAACGCTGGTGAAAGTAA
AAGATGCTGAAGATCAGTTGGGTGCACGAGTGGGTTACATCGAACTGGATCTCAACAGCGGTAAGATCCT
TGAGAGTTTTCGCCCCGAAGAACGTTTTCCAATGATGAGCACTTTTAAAGTTCTGCTATGTGGCGCGGTA
TTATCCCGTATTGACGCCGGGCAAGAGCAACTCGGTCGCCGCATACACTATTCTCAGAATGACTTGGTTG
AGTACTCACCAGTCACAGAAAAGCATCTTACGGATGGCATGACAGTAAGAGAATTATGCAGTGCTGCCAT
AACCATGAGTGATAACACTGCGGCCAACTTACTTCTGACAACGATCGGAGGACCGAAGGAGCTAACCGCT
TTTTTGCACAACATGGGGGATCATGTAACTCGCCTTGATCGTTGGGAACCGGAGCTGAATGAAGCCATAC
CAAACGACGAGCGTGACACCACGATGCCTGTAGCAATGGCAACAACGTTGCGCAAACTATTAACTGGCGA
ACTACTTACTCTAGCTTCCCGGCAACAATTAATAGACTGGATGGAGGCGGATAAAGTTGCAGGACCACTT
CTGCGCTCGGCCCTTCCGGCTGGCTGGTTTATTGCTGATAAATCTGGAGCCGGTGAGCGTGGGTCTCGCG
GTATCATTGCAGCACTGGGGCCAGATGGTAAGCCCTCCCGTATCGTAGTTATCTACACGACGGGGAGTCA
GGCAACTATGGATGAACGAAATAGACAGATCGCTGAGATAGGTGCCTCACTGATTAAGCATTGGTAACTG
TCAGACCAAGTTTACTCATATATACTTTAGATTGATTTGCGGCCGGCCGCAAAAGGATCTAGGTGAAGAT
CCTTTTTGATAATCTCATGACCAAAATCCCTTAACGTGAGTTTTCGTTCCACTGAGCGTCAGACCCCGTA
GAAAAGATCAAAGGATCTTCTTGAGATCCTTTTTTTCTGCGCGTAATCTGCTGCTTGCAAACAAAAAAAC
CACCGCTACCAGCGGTGGTTTGTTTGCCGGATCAAGAGCTACCAACTCTTTTTCCGAAGGTAACTGGCTT
CAGCAGAGCGCAGATACCAAATACTGTTCTTCTAGTGTAGCCGTAGTTAGGCCACCACTTCAAGAACTCT
GTAGCACCGCCTACATACCTCGCTCTGCTAATCCTGTTACCAGTGGCTGCTGCCAGTGGCGATAAGTCGT
GTCTTACCGGGTTGGACTCAAGACGATAGTTACCGGATAAGGCGCAGCGGTCGGGCTGAACGGGGGGTTC
GTGCACACAGCCCAGCTTGGAGCGAACGACCTACACCGAACTGAGATACCTACAGCGTGAGCTATGAGAA
AGCGCCACGCTTCCCGAAGGGAGAAAGGCGGACAGGTATCCGGTAAGCGGCAGGGTCGGAACAGGAGAGC
GCACGAGGGAGCTTCCAGGGGGAAACGCCTGGTATCTTTATAGTCCTGTCGGGTTTCGCCACCTCTGACT
TGAGCGTCGATTTTTGTGATGCTCGTCAGGGGGGCGGAGCCTATGGAAAAACGCCAGCAACGCGGCCTTT
TTACGGTTCCTGGCCTTTTGCTGGCCTTTTGCTCACATGTTCTTTCCTGCGTTATCCCCTGATTCTGTGG
ATAACCGTATTACCGCCTTTGAGTGAGCTGATACCGCTCGCCGCAGCCGAACGACCGAGCGCAGCGAGTC
AGTGAGCGAGGAAGCGGAAG
Features (pLannotate 1.2.2; 14 found; start..end, strand, type, name):
      2..54      +  CDS            lacI (fragment): lac repressor; lacI; The lac repressor binds to the lac operator to inhibit transcription in E. coli. This inhibition can be relieved by adding lactose or isopropyl-β-D-thiogalactopyranoside (IPTG).
    120..711     -  LTR            LTR: long terminal repeat from Moloney murine leukemia virus
    906..930     +  protein_bind   attB2: mutant version of attB; recombination site for the Gateway® BP reaction BP Clonase™
    950..2359    -  CDS            KLF4 (fragment): KLF4_HUMAN - Also known as EZF, GKLF. Experimental evidence at protein level: Swiss-Prot protein existence level 1. Transcription factor; can act both as activator and as repressor. Binds the 5'-CACCC-3' core sequence. Binds to the promoter region of its own gene and can activate its own transcription. Regulates the expression of key transcription factors during embryonic development. Plays an important role in maintaining embryonic stem cells, and in preventing their differentiation. Required for establishing the barrier function of the skin and for postnatal maturation and maintenance of the
   2380..2404    -  protein_bind   attB1: mutant version of attB; recombination site for the Gateway® BP reaction BP Clonase™
   2455..2829    -  misc_feature   pol region: Moloney murine leukemia virus (MMLV) pol region containing the splice acceptor site
   2455..2829    -  CDS            gag-pol: POL_MLVMS - Experimental evidence at protein level: Swiss-Prot protein existence level 1. [Integrase]: Catalyzes viral DNA integration into the host chromosome, by performing a series of DNA cutting and joining reactions. This enzyme activity takes place after virion entry into a cell and reverse transcription of the RNA genome in dsDNA. The first step in the integration process is 3' processing. This step requires a complex comprising the viral genome, matrix protein and integrase. This complex is called the pre-integration complex (PIC). The integrase protein removes 2 nucleotides from each
   2839..3255    -  CDS            gag (truncated): truncated Moloney murine leukemia virus (MMLV) gag gene lacking the start codon
   3332..3420    -  misc_feature   MESV Ψ (fragment): packaging signal of murine embryonic stem cell virus
   3472..3671    -  misc_feature   MMLV Ψ: packaging signal of Moloney murine leukemia virus (MMLV)
   3735..4251    -  LTR            3' LTR: 3' long terminal repeat from murine embryonic stem cell virus
   4282..4386    +  promoter       AmpR promoter: bla
   4387..5247    +  CDS            AmpR: β-lactamase; bla; confers resistance to ampicillin, carbenicillin, and related antibiotics
   5411..5999    +  rep_origin     ori: high-copy-number ColE1/pMB1/pBR322/pUC origin of replication
