[The description below was written by a language model from this plasmid's Addgene catalogue record and pLannotate feature annotations shown in this document.]
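Description:
pMXs-hKLF4 is a Moloney murine leukemia virus–based retroviral expression plasmid built on the pMXs backbone (about 4.6 kb without insert; 6,180 nt in the full sequenced record) that carries the human KLF4 coding sequence. In bacteria it is maintained as a high-copy plasmid through a ColE1/pUC-type origin and selected with ampicillin via the β-lactamase gene and its native promoter. A short lacI fragment is also annotated, apparently a cloning remnant with no functional role.

The retroviral cassette is annotated on the reverse strand of the sequenced record. It is bounded by two long terminal repeats, and no separate internal promoter is annotated, so expression of the insert is presumably driven by the upstream LTR, as is usual for this vector family. Downstream of that LTR lie the MMLV packaging signal (with a fragment matching the MESV Ψ), a truncated gag lacking its start codon, and a short pol region containing the splice acceptor; together these extend the packaging signal and support efficient encapsidation and processing of the viral transcript without producing viral proteins. The roughly 1.4 kb KLF4 insert, recorded as unmutated, follows and is flanked by intact attB1 and attB2 sites, consistent with its introduction by Gateway recombination even though the catalogue field lists restriction cloning. No epitope tag, reporter or mammalian selection marker is annotated.

Because gag, pol and env are not functionally encoded, the plasmid must be introduced into a packaging cell line to generate replication-defective virus that integrates KLF4 into dividing target cells. It was deposited in connection with work on inducing pluripotent stem cells from adult human fibroblasts with defined factors, where KLF4 is one of the reprogramming transcription factors.
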