Addgene plasmid #17219: pMXs-hKLF4
Purpose: Retroviral expression of human KLF4
Depositing lab: Shinya Yamanaka. Depositing organization: Kyoto University, Center for iPS Cell Research and Application. Publication: Induction of pluripotent stem cells from adult human fibroblasts by defined factors. Takahashi K, Tanabe K, Ohnuki M, Narita M, Ichisaka T, Tomoda K, Yamanaka S. Cell. 2007 Nov 30. 131(5):861-72. 10.1016/j.cell.2007.11.019 PubMed 18035408.
Backbone
  Vector backbone: pMXs
  Backbone size w/o insert (bp): 4600
  Vector type: Mammalian Expression, Retroviral
Growth in bacteria
  Bacterial resistance: Ampicillin, 100 μg/mL
  Growth temperature: 37°C
  Growth strain: DH5alpha
  Copy number: High Copy
Gene/Insert
  Gene/Insert name: KLF4
  Species: H. sapiens (human)
  Insert size (bp): 1420
  Mutation: None
  Entrez Gene: KLF4 (a.k.a. EZF, GKLF)
  Cloning method: Restriction Enzyme; 5′ cloning site attB1 (not destroyed); 3′ cloning site attB2 (not destroyed)
  Sequencing primers: 5′ pMX-S1811
Resource information
  A portion of this plasmid was derived from a plasmid made by: pMXs is from Dr. Toshio Kitamura of the University of Tokyo, the Institute of Medical Science. If you use this plasmid in a paper, please cite: Retrovirus-mediated gene transfer and expression cloning: powerful tools in functional genomics. Exp Hematol. 2003 Nov;31(11):1007-14. Kitamura T, Koshino Y, Shibata F, Oki T, Nakajima H, Nosaka T, Kumagai H.
Terms and licenses: Academic/Nonprofit Terms; Industry Terms: Not Available to Industry
Depositor comments: The sequence of primer pMX-S1811 is GAC GGC ATC GCA GCT TGG ATA CAC.
How to cite: pMXs-hKLF4 was a gift from Shinya Yamanaka (Addgene plasmid # 17219 ; http://n2t.net/addgene:17219 ; RRID:Addgene_17219)
