>Addgene plasmid #17219 | pMXs-hKLF4 | addgene partial sequence | sequence record 22686 | 17219 with pBMN5'
CGACCGGGGGTGGACATCCTCTAGACTGCCGGATCTAGCTAGTTAATTAAGGATCCCAGTGTGGTGGTAC
GGGAAATCACAAGTTTGTACAAAAAAGCAGGCTCCGCGGCCGCCCCCTTCACCATGGCTGTCAGTGACGC
GCTGCTCCCATCTTTCTCCACGTTCGCGTCTGGCCCGGCGGGAAGGGAGAAGACACTGCGTCAAGCAGGT
GCCCCGAATAACCGCTGGCGGGAGGAGCTCTCCCACATGAAGCGACTTCCCCCAGTGCTTCCCGGCCGCC
CCTATGACCTGGCGGCGGCGACCGTGGCCACAGACCTGGAGAGCGGCGGAGCCGGTGCGGCTTGCGGCGG
TAGCAACCTGGCGCCCCTACCTCGGAGAGAGACCGAGGAGTTCAACGATCTCCTGGACCTGGACTTTATT
CTCTCCAATTCGCTGACCCATCCTCCGGAGTCAGTGGCCGCCACCGTGTCCTCGTCAGCGTCAGCCTCCT
CTTCGTCGTCGCCGTCGAGCAGCGGCCCTGCCAGCGCGCCCTCCACCTGCAGCTTCACCTATCCGATCCG
GGCCGGGAACGACCCGGGCGTGGCGCCGGGCGGCACGGGCGGAGGCCTCCTCTATGGCAGGGAGTCCGCT
CCCCCTCCGACGGCTCCCTTCAACCTGGCGGACATCAACGACGTGAGCCCCTCGGGCGGCTTCGTGGCCG
AGCTCCTGCGGCCAGAATTGGACCCGGTGTACATTCCGCCGCAGCAGCCGCAGCCGCCAGGTGGCGGGCT
GATGGGCAAGTTCGTGCTGAAGGCGTCGCTGAGCGCCCCTGGCAGCGAGTACGGCAGCCCGTCGGTCATC
AGCGTCAGCAAAGGCAGCCCTGACGGCAGCCACCCGGTGGTGGTGGCGCCCTACAACGGCGGGCCGCCGC
GCACGTGCCCCAAGATCAAGCAGGANGCGGTCTCTTCGTGCACCCACTTGGGCGCTGGA
